Addgene plasmid #47255: TAL3536
Depositing lab: Keith Joung. Depositing organization: Massachusetts General Hospital. Publication: Targeted gene disruption in somatic zebrafish cells using engineered TALENs. Sander JD, Cade L, Khayter C, Reyon D, Peterson RT, Joung JK, Yeh JR. Nat Biotechnol. 2011 Aug 5;29(8):697-8. doi: 10.1038/nbt.1934. PubMed 21822241.
Backbone
  Vector backbone: JDS70
  Backbone manufacturer: Addgene plasmid #32285
  Backbone size w/o insert (bp): 6447
  Vector type: Mammalian Expression ; T7
Growth in bacteria
  Bacterial resistance: Ampicillin, 100 μg/mL
  Growth temperature: 37°C
  Growth strain: XL1 Blue
  Copy number: High Copy
Gene/Insert
  Gene/Insert name: ZebrafishCommunity-sdccag8-left (alt name: sdccag8)
  Species: D. rerio (zebrafish)
  Insert size (bp): 1430
  Entrez Gene: LOC556980
  Promoter: CMV
  Tag / fusion protein: 3X Flag (N terminal on backbone); WT FOKI (C terminal on backbone)
  Cloning method: Restriction Enzyme; 5′ cloning site BsmBI (destroyed during cloning); 3′ cloning site BsmBI (destroyed during cloning)
  Sequencing primers: 5′ CMV-F; 3′ BGH-rev
Terms and licenses: Academic/Nonprofit Terms; Industry Terms: Not Available to Industry
Depositor comments: Target binding site: TGGTTCCCATCATAAACA It is strongly recommended that users perform a diagnostic digest to verify this plasmid prior to use. For example, a double digest of the plasmid with BamHI and KpnI should result in two bands at 2.3kb and 5.8kb.
How to cite: TAL3536 was a gift from Keith Joung (Addgene plasmid # 47255 ; http://n2t.net/addgene:47255 ; RRID:Addgene_47255)
