[The description below was written by a language model from this plasmid's Addgene catalogue record.]
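Description:
TAL3536 is a TALEN expression plasmid encoding the left-hand monomer of a nuclease pair designed against the zebrafish sdccag8 gene (annotated as LOC556980). It is built on the JDS70 backbone, a roughly 6.4 kb TALEN framework vector classed as a mammalian expression plasmid that also carries a T7 promoter. It is maintained in E. coli as a high-copy plasmid under ampicillin selection. The record names no mammalian selection marker, and no feature table is provided, so other backbone elements cannot be detailed beyond what the catalogue fields imply. The listed sequencing primers suggest a CMV promoter upstream and a BGH-type terminator region downstream of the coding sequence.

The insert, about 1.4 kb, is a custom array of TAL effector repeats assembled to recognise a specific 18-nucleotide site in the sdccag8 locus. It was cloned through BsmBI sites that were destroyed in the process. BsmBI is a type IIS enzyme, so this drops the repeat array seamlessly in frame between backbone-encoded segments. Those segments supply an N-terminal 3X FLAG tag for detection and a C-terminal wild-type FokI cleavage domain. Because FokI must dimerise to cut, this construct is intended to be used with a matching right-hand TALEN that binds the opposite strand nearby. The pair then introduces a double-strand break whose error-prone repair produces disruptive indels.

The CMV promoter drives expression directly in transfected cells. The T7 promoter allows in vitro transcription of TALEN mRNA, the usual route for injection into zebrafish embryos. This fits the associated work on targeted gene disruption in zebrafish somatic cells. The insert name indicates that the plasmid belongs to a community set of zebrafish-targeting TALENs.
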