>Addgene plasmid #47255 | TAL3536 | depositor partial sequence | sequence record 67342 | Insert sequence
ATGGACTACAAAGACCATGACGGTGATTATAAAGATCATGACATCGATTACAAGGATGACGATGACAAGA
TGGCCCCCAAGAAGAAGAGGAAGGTGGGCATTCACCGCGGGGTACCTATGGTGGACTTGAGGACACTCGG
TTATTCGCAACAGCAACAGGAGAAAATCAAGCCTAAGGTCAGGAGCACCGTCGCGCAACACCACGAGGCG
CTTGTGGGGCATGGCTTCACTCATGCGCATATTGTCGCGCTTTCACAGCACCCTGCGGCGCTTGGGACGG
TGGCTGTCAAATACCAAGATATGATTGCGGCCCTGCCCGAAGCCACGCACGAGGCAATTGTAGGGGTCGG
TAAACAGTGGTCGGGAGCGCGAGCACTTGAGGCGCTGCTGACTGTGGCGGGTGAGCTTAGGGGGCCTCCG
CTCCAGCTCGACACCGGGCAGCTGCTGAAGATCGCGAAGAGAGGGGGAGTAACAGCGGTAGAGGCAGTGC
ACGCCTGGCGCAATGCGCTCACCGGGGCCCCCTTGAACCTGACCCCAGACCAGGTAGTCGCAATCGCGAA
CAATAATGGGGGAAAGCAAGCCCTGGAAACCGTGCAAAGGTTGTTGCCGGTCCTTTGTCAAGACCACGGC
CTTACACCGGAGCAAGTCGTGGCCATTGCAAATAATAACGGTGGCAAACAGGCTCTTGAGACGGTTCAGA
GACTTCTCCCAGTTCTCTGTCAAGCCCACGGGCTGACTCCCGATCAAGTTGTAGCGATTGCGTCCAACGG
TGGAGGGAAACAAGCATTGGAGACTGTCCAACGGCTCCTTCCCGTGTTGTGTCAAGCCCACGGTTTGACG
CCTGCACAAGTGGTCGCCATCGCCTCGAATGGCGGCGGTAAGCAGGCGCTGGAAACAGTACAGCGCCTGC
TGCCTGTACTGTGCCAGGATCATGGACTGACCCCAGACCAGGTAGTCGCAATCGCGTCACATGACGGGGG
AAAGCAAGCCCTGGAAACCGTGCAAAGGTTGTTGCCGGTCCTTTGTCAAGACCACGGCCTTACACCGGAG
CAAGTCGTGGCCATTGCATCCCACGACGGTGGCAAACAGGCTCTTGAGACGGTTCAGAGACTTCTCCCAG
TTCTCTGTCAAGCCCACGGGCTGACTCCCGATCAAGTTGTAGCGATTGCGTCGCATGACGGAGGGAAACA
AGCATTGGAGACTGTCCAACGGCTCCTTCCCGTGTTGTGTCAAGCCCACGGTTTGACGCCTGCACAAGTG
GTCGCCATCGCCTCCAATATTGGCGGTAAGCAGGCGCTGGAAACAGTACAGCGCCTGCTGCCTGTACTGT
GCCAGGATCATGGACTGACCCCAGACCAGGTAGTCGCAATCGCGTCAAACGGAGGGGGAAAGCAAGCCCT
GGAAACCGTGCAAAGGTTGTTGCCGGTCCTTTGTCAAGACCACGGCCTTACACCGGAGCAAGTCGTGGCC
ATTGCATCCCACGACGGTGGCAAACAGGCTCTTGAGACGGTTCAGAGACTTCTCCCAGTTCTCTGTCAAG
CCCACGGGCTGACTCCCGATCAAGTTGTAGCGATTGCGTCGAACATTGGAGGGAAACAAGCATTGGAGAC
TGTCCAACGGCTCCTTCCCGTGTTGTGTCAAGCCCACGGTTTGACGCCTGCACAAGTGGTCGCCATCGCC
TCGAATGGCGGCGGTAAGCAGGCGCTGGAAACAGTACAGCGCCTGCTGCCTGTACTGTGCCAGGATCATG
GACTGACCCCAGACCAGGTAGTCGCAATCGCGTCGAACATTGGGGGAAAGCAAGCCCTGGAAACCGTGCA
AAGGTTGTTGCCGGTCCTTTGTCAAGACCACGGCCTTACACCGGAGCAAGTCGTGGCCATTGCAAGCAAC
ATCGGTGGCAAACAGGCTCTTGAGACGGTTCAGAGACTTCTCCCAGTTCTCTGTCAAGCCCACGGGCTGA
CTCCCGATCAAGTTGTAGCGATTGCGTCGAACATTGGAGGGAAACAAGCATTGGAGACTGTCCAACGGCT
CCTTCCCGTGTTGTGTCAAGCCCACGGTTTGACGCCTGCACAAGTGGTCGCCATCGCCAGCCATGATGGC
GGTAAGCAGGCGCTGGAAACAGTACAGCGCCTGCTGCCTGTACTGTGCCAGGATCATGGACTGACACCCG
AACAGGTGGTCGCCATTGCTTCTAACATCGGAGGACGGCCAGCCTTGGAG
