>Addgene plasmid #47255 | TAL3536 | addgene partial sequence | sequence record 69214 | JDS-TALEN-F 5'-TAGGGGTCGGTAAACAGTGG-3'
GTGGCGGGTGAGCTTAGGGGGCCTCCGCTCCAGCTCGACACCGGGCAGCTGCTGAAGATCGCGAAGAGAG
GGGGAGTAACAGCGGTAGAGGCAGTGCACGCCTGGCGCAATGCGCTCACCGGGGCCCCCTTGAACCTGAC
CCCAGACCAGGTAGTCGCAATCGCGAACAATAATGGGGGAAAGCAAGCCCTGGAAACCGTGCAAAGGTTG
TTGCCGGTCCTTTGTCAAGACCACGGCCTTACACCGGAGCAAGTCGTGGCCATTGCAAATAATAACGGTG
GCAAACAGGCTCTTGAGACGGTTCAGAGACTTCTCCCAGTTCTCTGTCAAGCCCACGGGCTGACTCCCGA
TCAAGTTGTAGCGATTGCGTCCAACGGTGGAGGGAAACAAGCATTGGAGACTGTCCAACGGCTCCTTCCC
GTGTTGTGTCAAGCCCACGGTTTGACGCCTGCACAAGTGGTCGCCATCGCCTCGAATGGCGGCGGTAAGC
AGGCGCTGGAAACAGTACAGCGCCTGCTGCCTGTACTGTGCCAGGATCATGGACTGACCCCAGACCAGGT
AGTCGCAATCGCGTCACATGACGGGGGAAAGCAAGCCCTGGAAACCGTGCAAAGGTTGTTGCCGGTCCTT
TGTCAAGACCACGGCCTTACACCGGAGCAAGTCGTGGCCATTGCATCCCACGACGGTGGCAAACAGGCTC
TTGAGACGGTTCAGAGACTTCTCCCAGTTCTCTGTCAAGCCCACGGGCTGACTCCCGATCAAGTTGTAGC
GATTGCGTCGCATGACGGAGGGAAACAAGCATTGGAGACTGTCCAACGGCTCCTTCCCGTGTTGTGTCAA
GCCCACGGTTTGACGCCTGCACAAGTGGTCGCCATCGCCTCCAATATTGGCGGTAAGCAGGCGCTGGAAA
CAGTA
